Addgene plasmid #62394: MXS_chaining vector
Purpose: (Empty Backbone) Empty Backbone
Depositing lab: Pierre Neveu. Depositing organization: European Molecular Biology Laboratory (EMBL), Heidelberg. Publication: MXS-Chaining: A Highly Efficient Cloning Platform for Imaging and Flow Cytometry Approaches in Mammalian Systems. Sladitschek HL, Neveu PA. PLoS One. 2015 Apr 24;10(4):e0124958. doi: 10.1371/journal.pone.0124958. eCollection 2015. PONE-D-15-01385 PubMed 25909630.
Backbone
  Vector backbone: Custom Backbone
  Backbone size (bp): 1945
  Vector type: Synthetic Biology
Growth in bacteria
  Bacterial resistance: Ampicillin, 100 μg/mL
  Growth temperature: 37°C
  Growth strain: Mach1
  Copy number: High Copy
Gene/Insert
  Gene/Insert name: None
Terms and licenses: Academic/Nonprofit Terms; Industry Terms: Not Available to Industry
How to cite: MXS_chaining vector was a gift from Pierre Neveu (Addgene plasmid # 62394 ; http://n2t.net/addgene:62394 ; RRID:Addgene_62394)
