[The description below was written by a language model from this plasmid's Addgene catalogue record and pLannotate feature annotations shown in this document.]
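Description:
MXS_chaining vector is a minimal, custom-built empty backbone of 1,945 bp, catalogued as a synthetic biology vector and serving as the starting plasmid of the MXS-chaining cloning platform, which was developed for assembling constructs used in imaging and flow cytometry in mammalian systems. It carries no insert. The annotated feature table, which covers the full deposited sequence, identifies only the elements needed for maintenance in E. coli. These are the bla (AmpR) promoter driving the β-lactamase coding sequence, which confers resistance to ampicillin and related antibiotics, and a high-copy ColE1/pMB1/pUC-type origin of replication. Together they account for most of the plasmid, leaving short unannotated stretches on either side of the origin and before the resistance promoter.

The record lists no mammalian promoter, reporter, polyadenylation signal, eukaryotic selection marker or viral element, so the vector is not functional in mammalian cells on its own. Any such parts would have to be supplied by the modules cloned into it. The cloning site used for chaining is presumably located in one of the unannotated regions, but neither the catalogue fields nor the feature table describes its position or the restriction sites involved, so those details are not stated here. As far as the record shows, the plasmid is a compact ampicillin-selected, high-copy recipient into which building blocks are inserted and joined stepwise to build larger multi-part expression cassettes.
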