Features (pLannotate 1.2.2; 3 found; start..end, strand, type, name):
     53..157     +  promoter       AmpR promoter: bla
    158..1018    +  CDS            AmpR: β-lactamase; bla; confers resistance to ampicillin, carbenicillin, and related antibiotics
   1189..1777    +  rep_origin     ori: high-copy-number ColE1/pMB1/pBR322/pUC origin of replication
>Addgene plasmid #62394 | MXS_chaining vector | depositor full sequence | sequence record 102455 | Full Sequence
CATGATATCAAACGCGTAACCTCGAGAACGTCGACCAATTCGGGGAAATGTGCGCGGAACCCCTATTTGT
TTATTTTTCTAAATACATTCAAATATGTATCCGCTCATGAGACAATAACCCTGATAAATGCTTCAATAAT
ATTGAAAAAGGAAGAGTATGAGTATTCAACATTTCCGTGTCGCCCTTATTCCCTTTTTTGCGGCATTTTG
CCTTCCTGTTTTTGCTCACCCAGAAACGCTGGTGAAAGTAAAAGATGCTGAAGATCAGTTGGGTGCACGA
GTGGGTTACATCGAACTGGATCTCAACAGCGGTAAGATCCTTGAGAGTTTTCGCCCCGAAGAACGTTTTC
CAATGATGAGCACTTTTAAAGTTCTGCTATGTGGCGCGGTATTATCCCGTATTGACGCCGGGCAAGAGCA
ACTCGGTCGCCGCATACACTATTCTCAGAATGACTTGGTTGAGTACTCACCAGTCACAGAAAAGCATCTT
ACGGATGGCATGACAGTAAGAGAATTATGCAGTGCTGCCATAACCATGAGTGATAACACTGCGGCCAACT
TACTTCTGACAACGATCGGAGGACCGAAGGAGCTAACCGCTTTTTTGCACAACATGGGGGATCATGTAAC
TCGCCTTGATCGTTGGGAACCGGAGCTGAATGAAGCCATACCAAACGACGAGCGTGACACCACGATGCCT
GTAGCAATGGCAACAACGTTGCGCAAACTATTAACTGGCGAACTACTTACTCTAGCTTCCCGGCAACAAT
TAATAGACTGGATGGAGGCGGATAAAGTTGCAGGACCACTTCTGCGCTCGGCCCTTCCGGCTGGCTGGTT
TATTGCTGATAAATCTGGAGCCGGTGAGCGTGGGTCTCGCGGTATCATTGCAGCACTGGGGCCAGATGGT
AAGCCCTCCCGTATCGTAGTTATCTACACGACGGGGAGTCAGGCAACTATGGATGAACGAAATAGACAGA
TCGCTGAGATAGGTGCCTCACTGATTAAGCATTGGTAACTGTCAGACCAAGTTTACTCATATATACTTTA
GATTGATTTAAAACTTCATTTTTAATTTAAAAGGATCTAGGTGAAGATCCTTTTTGATAATCTCATGACC
AAAATCCCTTAACGTGAGTTTTCGTTCCACTGAGCGTCAGACCCCGTAGAAAAGATCAAAGGATCTTCTT
GAGATCCTTTTTTTCTGCGCGTAATCTGCTGCTTGCAAACAAAAAAACCACCGCTACCAGCGGTGGTTTG
TTTGCCGGATCAAGAGCTACCAACTCTTTTTCCGAAGGTAACTGGCTTCAGCAGAGCGCAGATACCAAAT
ACTGTTCTTCTAGTGTAGCCGTAGTTAGGCCACCACTTCAAGAACTCTGTAGCACCGCCTACATACCTCG
CTCTGCTAATCCTGTTACCAGTGGCTGCTGCCAGTGGCGATAAGTCGTGTCTTACCGGGTTGGACTCAAG
ACGATAGTTACCGGATAAGGCGCAGCGGTCGGGCTGAACGGGGGGTTCGTGCACACAGCCCAGCTTGGAG
CGAACGACCTACACCGAACTGAGATACCTACAGCGTGAGCTATGAGAAAGCGCCACGCTTCCCGAAGGGA
GAAAGGCGGACAGGTATCCGGTAAGCGGCAGGGTCGGAACAGGAGAGCGCACGAGGGAGCTTCCAGGGGG
AAACGCCTGGTATCTTTATAGTCCTGTCGGGTTTCGCCACCTCTGACTTGAGCGTCGATTTTTGTGATGC
TCGTCAGGGGGGCGGAGCCTATGGAAAAACGCCAGCAACGCGGCCTTTTTACGGTTCCTGGCCTTTTGCT
GGCCTTTTGCTCACATGTTCTTTCCTGCGTTATCCCCTGATTCTGTGGATAACCGTATTACCGCCTTTGA
GTGAGCTGATACCGCTCGCCGCAGCCGAACGACCGAGCGCAGCGAGTCAGTGAGC
