>Addgene plasmid #62394 | MXS_chaining vector | addgene partial sequence | sequence record 104619 | pBR322ori-F 5'-GGGAAACGCCTGGTATCTTT-3'
GAGCGTCGATTTTTGTGATGCTCGTCAGGGGGGCGGAGCCTATGGAAAAACGCCAGCAACGCGGCCTTTT
TACGGTTCCTGGCCTTTTGCTGGCCTTTTGCTCACATGTTCTTTCCTGCGTTATCCCCTGATTCTGTGGA
TAACCGTATTACCGCCTTTGAGTGAGCTGATACCGCTCGCCGCAGCCGAACGACCGAGCGCAGCGAGTCA
GTGAGCCATGATATCAAACGCGTAACCTCGAGAACGTCGACCAATTCGGGGAAATGTGCGCGGAACCCCT
ATTTGTTTATTTTTCTAAATACATTCAAATATGTATCCGCTCATGAGACAATAACCCTGATAAATGCTTC
AATAATATTGAAAAAGGAAGAGTATGAGTATTCAACATTTCCGTGTCGCCCTTATTCCCTTTTTTGCGGC
ATTTTGCCTTCCTGTTTTTGCTCACCCAGAAACGCTGGTGAAAGTAAAAGATGCTGAAGATCAGTTGGGT
GCACGAGTGGGTTACATCGAACTGGATCTCAACAGCGGTAAGATCCTTGAGAGTTTTCGCCCCGAAGAAC
GTTTTCCAATGATGAGCACTTTTAAAGTTCTGCTATGTGGCGCGGTATTATCCCGTATTGACGCCGGGCA
AGAGCAACTCGGTCGCCGCATACACTATTCTCAGAATGACTTGGTTGAGTACTCACCAGTCACAGAAAAG
CATCTTACGGATGGCATGACAGTAAGAGAATTATGCAGTGCTGCCATAACCATGAGTGATAACACTGCGG
CCAACTTACTTCTGACAACGATCGGAGGACCGAAGGAGCTAACCGC
