>Addgene plasmid #62394 | MXS_chaining vector | addgene partial sequence | sequence record 104620 | AmpSeq-F 5'-ctcatgagcggatacatatttgaa-3'
GCGCACATTTCCCCGAATTGGTCGACGTTCTCGAGGTTACGCGTTTGATATCATGGCTCACTGACTCGCT
GCGCTCGGTCGTTCGGCTGCGGCGAGCGGTATCAGCTCACTCAAAGGCGGTAATACGGTTATCCACAGAA
TCAGGGGATAACGCAGGAAAGAACATGTGAGCAAAAGGCCAGCAAAAGGCCAGGAACCGTAAAAAGGCCG
CGTTGCTGGCGTTTTTCCATAGGCTCCGCCCCCCTGACGAGCATCACAAAAATCGACGCTCAAGTCAGAG
GTGGCGAAACCCGACAGGACTATAAAGATACCAGGCGTTTCCCCCTGGAAGCTCCCTCGTGCGCTCTCCT
GTTCCGACCCTGCCGCTTACCGGATACCTGTCCGCCTTTCTCCCTTCGGGAAGCGTGGCGCTTTCTCATA
GCTCACGCTGTAGGTATCTCAGTTCGGTGTAGGTCGTTCGCTCCAAGCTGGGCTGTGTGCACGAACCCCC
CGTTCAGCCCGACCGCTGCGCCTTATCCGGTAACTATCGTCTTGAGTCCAACCCGGTAAGACACGACTTA
TCGCCACTGGCAGCAGCCACTGGTAACAGGATTAGCAGAGCGAGGTATGTAGGCGGTGCTACAGAGTTCT
TGAAGTGGTGGCCTAACTACGGCTACACTAGAAGAACAGTATTTGGTATCTGCGCTCTGCTGAAGCCAGT
TACCTTC
